Addgene plasmid #70153: pEGFP-C1-MKLP1 S708/710A
Purpose: mammalian expression of MKLP1 with an eGFP fusion and S708A/S710A mutations
Depositing lab: Masanori Mishima. Depositing organization: University of Cambridge. Publication: Aurora B and 14-3-3 coordinately regulate clustering of centralspindlin during cytokinesis. Douglas ME, Davies T, Joseph N, Mishima M. Curr Biol. 2010 May 25;20(10):927-33. doi: 10.1016/j.cub.2010.03.055. Epub 2010 May 6. PubMed 20451386.
Backbone
  Vector backbone: pEGFP-C1
  Backbone manufacturer: Clontech
  Backbone size w/o insert (bp): 4700
  Total vector size (bp): 7283
  Vector type: Mammalian Expression
  Selectable markers: Neomycin (select with G418)
Growth in bacteria
  Bacterial resistance: Kanamycin, 50 μg/mL
  Growth temperature: 37°C
  Growth strain: DH5alpha
  Copy number: High Copy
Gene/Insert
  Gene/Insert name: MKLP1 (alt names: kinesin family member 23; KIF23)
  Species: H. sapiens (human)
  Insert size (bp): 2574
  Mutation: S708A, S710A
  Entrez Gene: KIF23 (a.k.a. CDA3, CDAIII, CDAN3, CDAN3A, CHO1, KNSL5, MKLP-1, MKLP1)
  Promoter: CMV
  Tag / fusion protein: eGFP (N terminal on backbone)
  Cloning method: Unknown
  Sequencing primers: 5′ EGFP-C; 3′ SV40pA-R
Terms and licenses: Academic/Nonprofit Terms; Industry Terms: Not Available to Industry
Depositor comments: Note that there are two silent mutations at position 2682 and 4212. The former is an artificial SalI site and the latter a polymorphism (I think). They also have Gly (GGG) artificially inserted between the starting methionine and the lysine 2.
How to cite: pEGFP-C1-MKLP1 S708/710A was a gift from Masanori Mishima (Addgene plasmid # 70153 ; http://n2t.net/addgene:70153 ; RRID:Addgene_70153)
