[The description below was written by a language model from this plasmid's Addgene catalogue record and pLannotate feature annotations shown in this document.]
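Description:
pEGFP-C1-MKLP1 S708/710A is a 7,283 bp mammalian expression plasmid built on the Clontech pEGFP-C1 backbone. It produces human MKLP1 (KIF23), the kinesin subunit of the centralspindlin complex, as a fusion with EGFP at its N terminus. The human cytomegalovirus immediate-early enhancer and promoter drive a single open reading frame in which EGFP is joined through a short remnant of the multiple cloning site to the roughly 2.6 kb KIF23 coding sequence, and the transcript is terminated by the SV40 polyadenylation signal. The insert carries two alanine substitutions, S708A and S710A, which remove these serines as possible phosphorylation sites. According to the depositor, the sequence also has two silent changes, one creating an artificial SalI site and the other thought to be a polymorphism, as well as an extra glycine codon inserted between the initiating methionine and lysine 2.

The plasmid is propagated in E. coli from a high-copy ColE1/pUC-type origin, and an f1 origin is also present. A single Tn5 aminoglycoside phosphotransferase gene (NeoR/KanR) provides selection in both hosts. A bacterial bla-type promoter expresses it for kanamycin resistance, and the SV40 enhancer/early promoter with an HSV TK polyadenylation signal expresses it in mammalian cells for G418 selection. The short large T antigen, ble and bGH poly(A) fragments in the annotation appear to be backbone remnants or partial matches, not functional elements.

The associated publication concerns the regulation of centralspindlin clustering by Aurora B and 14-3-3 during cytokinesis. In that context the construct is suited to live or fixed-cell imaging of the localisation and behaviour of this MKLP1 mutant in transfected mammalian cells, typically in comparison with the wild-type fusion.
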