Features (pLannotate 1.2.2; 16 found; start..end, strand, type, name):
     61..364     +  enhancer       CMV enhancer: human cytomegalovirus immediate early enhancer
    365..568     +  promoter       CMV promoter: human cytomegalovirus (CMV) immediate early promoter
    613..1329    +  CDS            EGFP: EGFP is a basic (constitutively fluorescent) green fluorescent protein published in 1996, derived from Aequorea victoria. It is reported to be a rapidly-maturing weak dimer with moderate acid sensitivity.
   1330..1351    +  misc_feature   MCS (fragment): multiple cloning site
   1363..3927    +  CDS            KIF23 (fragment): KIF23_HUMAN - Also known as KNSL5, MKLP1. Experimental evidence at protein level: Swiss-Prot protein existence level 1. Component of the centralspindlin complex that serves as a microtubule-dependent and Rho-mediated signaling required for the myosin contractile ring formation during the cell cycle cytokinesis. Essential for cytokinesis in Rho-mediated signaling. Required for the localization of ECT2 to the central spindle. Plus-end-directed motor enzyme that moves antiparallel microtubules in vitro. From Homo sapiens (Human).
   3930..3952    +  misc_feature   MCS (fragment): multiple cloning site
   3964..4048    +  CDS            large T antigen (fragment): large T antigen from SV40 (simian virus 40)
   4071..4192    +  polyA_signal   SV40 poly(A) signal: SV40 polyadenylation signal
   4226..4654    -  rep_origin     f1 ori (sequence partly withheld): f1 bacteriophage origin of replication; arrow indicates direction of (+) strand synthesis
   4681..4785    +  promoter       AmpR promoter: bla
   4787..5144    +  promoter       SV40 promoter: SV40 enhancer and early promoter
   5179..5973    +  CDS            NeoR/KanR: aminoglycoside phosphotransferase from Tn5; aph(3')-II (or nptII); confers resistance to neomycin, kanamycin, and G418 (Geneticin®)
   5994..6146    +  CDS            ble (fragment): BLE_KLEPN - Experimental evidence at protein level: Swiss-Prot protein existence level 1. Binding protein with a strong affinity to the bleomycin family of antibiotics. Binds to CL990; an antimitotic-antibiotic compound. From Klebsiella pneumoniae.
   6205..6252    +  polyA_signal   HSV TK poly(A) signal: herpes simplex virus thymidine kinase polyadenylation signal (Cole and Stacy, 1985)
   6343..6359    -  polyA_signal   bGH poly(A) signal (fragment): bovine growth hormone polyadenylation signal
   6581..7169    +  rep_origin     ori: high-copy-number ColE1/pMB1/pBR322/pUC origin of replication
>Addgene plasmid #70153 | pEGFP-C1-MKLP1 S708/710A | depositor full sequence | sequence record 128537 | pEGFP-C1-MKLP1 S708/710A sequence 7283 bps
TAGTTATTAATAGTAATCAATTACGGGGTCATTAGTTCATAGCCCATATATGGAGTTCCGCGTTACATAA
CTTACGGTAAATGGCCCGCCTGGCTGACCGCCCAACGACCCCCGCCCATTGACGTCAATAATGACGTATG
TTCCCATAGTAACGCCAATAGGGACTTTCCATTGACGTCAATGGGTGGAGTATTTACGGTAAACTGCCCA
CTTGGCAGTACATCAAGTGTATCATATGCCAAGTACGCCCCCTATTGACGTCAATGACGGTAAATGGCCC
GCCTGGCATTATGCCCAGTACATGACCTTATGGGACTTTCCTACTTGGCAGTACATCTACGTATTAGTCA
TCGCTATTACCATGGTGATGCGGTTTTGGCAGTACATCAATGGGCGTGGATAGCGGTTTGACTCACGGGG
ATTTCCAAGTCTCCACCCCATTGACGTCAATGGGAGTTTGTTTTGGCACCAAAATCAACGGGACTTTCCA
AAATGTCGTAACAACTCCGCCCCATTGACGCAAATGGGCGGTAGGCGTGTACGGTGGGAGGTCTATATAA
GCAGAGCTGGTTTAGTGAACCGTCAGATCCGCTAGCGCTACCGGTCGCCACCATGGTGAGCAAGGGCGAG
GAGCTGTTCACCGGGGTGGTGCCCATCCTGGTCGAGCTGGACGGCGACGTAAACGGCCACAAGTTCAGCG
TGTCCGGCGAGGGCGAGGGCGATGCCACCTACGGCAAGCTGACCCTGAAGTTCATCTGCACCACCGGCAA
GCTGCCCGTGCCCTGGCCCACCCTCGTGACCACCCTGACCTACGGCGTGCAGTGCTTCAGCCGCTACCCC
GACCACATGAAGCAGCACGACTTCTTCAAGTCCGCCATGCCCGAAGGCTACGTCCAGGAGCGCACCATCT
TCTTCAAGGACGACGGCAACTACAAGACCCGCGCCGAGGTGAAGTTCGAGGGCGACACCCTGGTGAACCG
CATCGAGCTGAAGGGCATCGACTTCAAGGAGGACGGCAACATCCTGGGGCACAAGCTGGAGTACAACTAC
AACAGCCACAACGTCTATATCATGGCCGACAAGCAGAAGAACGGCATCAAGGTGAACTTCAAGATCCGCC
ACAACATCGAGGACGGCAGCGTGCAGCTCGCCGACCACTACCAGCAGAACACCCCCATCGGCGACGGCCC
CGTGCTGCTGCCCGACAACCACTACCTGAGCACCCAGTCCGCCCTGAGCAAAGACCCCAACGAGAAGCGC
GATCACATGGTCCTGCTGGAGTTCGTGACCGCCGCCGGGATCACTCTCGGCATGGACGAGCTGTACAAGT
CCGGACTCAGATCTCGAGCTCTGGGCATGGGGAAGTCAGCGAGAGCTAAGACACCCCGGAAACCTACCGT
GAAAAAAGGGTCCCAAACGAACCTTAAAGACCCAGTTGGGGTATACTGTAGGGTGCGCCCACTGGGCTTT
CCTGATCAAGAGTGTTGCATAGAAGTGATCAATAATACAACTGTTCAGCTTCATACTCCTGAGGGCTACA
GACTCAACCGAAATGGAGACTATAAGGAGACTCAGTATTCATTTAAACAAGTATTTGGCACTCACACCAC
CCAGAAGGAACTCTTTGATGTTGTGGCTAATCCCTTGGTCAATGACCTCATTCATGGCAAAAATGGTCTT
CTTTTTACATATGGTGTGACGGGAAGTGGAAAAACTCACACAATGACTGGTTCTCCAGGGGAAGGAGGGC
TGCTTCCTCGTTGTTTGGACATGATCTTTAACAGTATAGGGTCATTTCAAGCTAAACGATATGTTTTCAA
ATCTAATGATAGGAATAGTATGGATATACAGTGTGAGGTTGATGCCTTATTAGAACGTCAGAAAAGAGAA
GCTATGCCCAATCCAAAGACTTCTTCTAGCAAACGACAAGTAGATCCAGAGTTTGCAGATATGATAACTG
TACAAGAATTCTGCAAAGCAGAAGAGGTTGATGAAGATAGTGTCTATGGTGTATTTGTCTCTTATATTGA
AATATATAATAATTACATATATGATCTATTGGAAGAGGTGCCGTTTGATCCCATAAAACCCAAACCTCCA
CAATCTAAATTGCTTCGTGAAGATAAGAACCATAACATGTATGTTGCAGGATGTACAGAAGTTGAAGTGA
AATCTACTGAGGAGGCTTTTGAAGTTTTCTGGAGAGGCCAGAAAAAGAGACGTATTGCTAATACCCATTT
GAATCGTGAGTCCAGCCGTTCCCATAGCGTGTTCAACATTAAATTAGTTCAGGCTCCCTTGGATGCAGAT
GGAGACAATGTCTTACAGGAAAAAGAACAAATCACTATAAGTCAGTTGTCCTTGGTAGATCTTGCTGGAA
GTGAAAGAACTAACCGGACCAGAGCAGAAGGGAACAGATTACGTGAAGCTGGTAATATTAATCAGTCACT
AATGACGCTAAGAACATGTATGGATGTCCTAAGAGAGAACCAAATGTATGGAACTAACAAGATGGTTCCA
TATCGAGATTCAAAGTTAACCCATCTGTTCAAGAACTACTTTGATGGGGAAGGAAAAGTGCGGATGATCG
TGTGTGTGAACCCCAAGGCTGAAGATTATGAAGAAAACTTGCAAGTCATGAGATTTGCGGAAGTGACTCA
AGAAGTTGAAGTAGCAAGACCTGTCGACAAGGCAATATGTGGTTTAACGCCTGGGAGGAGATACAGAAAC
CAGCCTCGAGGTCCAGTTGGAAATGAACCATTGGTTACTGACGTGGTTTTGCAGAGTTTTCCACCTTTGC
CGTCATGCGAAATTTTGGATATCAACGATGAGCAGACACTTCCAAGGCTGATTGAAGCCTTAGAGAAACG
ACATAACTTACGACAAATGATGATTGATGAGTTTAACAAACAATCTAATGCTTTTAAAGCTTTGTTACAA
GAATTTGACAATGCTGTTTTAAGTAAAGAAAACCACATGCAAGGGAAACTAAATGAAAAGGAGAAGATGA
TCTCAGGACAGAAATTGGAAATAGAACGACTGGAAAAGAAAAACAAAACTTTAGAATATAAGATTGAGAT
TTTAGAGAAAACAACTACTATCTATGAGGAAGATAAACGCAATTTGCAACAGGAACTTGAAACTCAGAAC
CAGAAACTTCAGCGACAGTTTTCTGACAAACGCAGATTAGAAGCCAGGTTGCAAGGCATGGTGACAGAAA
CGACAATGAAGTGGGAGAAAGAATGTGAGCGTAGAGTGGCAGCCAAACAGCTGGAGATGCAGAATAAACT
CTGGGTTAAAGATGAAAAGCTGAAACAACTGAAGGCTATTGTTACTGAACCTAAAACTGAGAAGCCAGAG
AGACCCTCTCGGGAGCGAGATCGAGAAAAAGTTACTCAAAGATCTGTTTCTCCATCACCTGTGCCTTTAC
TCTTTCAACCTGATCAGAACGCACCACCAATTCGTCTCCGACACAGACGAGCACGCGCTGCAGGAGACAG
ATGGGTAGATCATAAGCCCGCCTCTAACATGCAAACTGAAACAGTCATGCAGCCACATGTCCCTCATGCC
ATCACAGTATCTGTTGCAAATGAAAAGGCACTAGCTAAGTGTGAGAAGTACATGCTGACCCACCAGGAAC
TAGCCTCCGATGGGGAGATTGAAACTAAACTAATTAAGGGTGATATTTATAAAACAAGGGGTGGTGGACA
ATCTGTTCAGTTTACTGATATTGAGACTTTAAAGCAAGAATCACCAAATGGTAGTCGAAAACGAAGATCT
TCCACAGTAGCACCTGCCCAACCAGATGGTGCAGAGTCTGAATGGACCGATGTAGAAACAAGGTGTTCTG
TGGCTGTGGAGATGAGAGCAGGATCCCAGCTGGGACCTGGATATCAGCATCATGCACAACCCAAGCGCAA
AAAGCCATGACCGCGGGCCCGGGATCCACCGGATCTAGATAACTGATCATAATCAGCCATACCACATTTG
TAGAGGTTTTACTTGCTTTAAAAAACCTCCCACACCTCCCCCTGAACCTGAAACATAAAATGAATGCAAT
TGTTGTTGTTAACTTGTTTATTGCAGCTTATAATGGTTACAAATAAAGCAATAGCATCACAAATTTCACA
AATAAAGCATTTTTTTCACTGCATTCTAGTTGTGGTTTGTCCAAACTCATCAATGTATCTTAACGCGTAA
ATTGTAAGCGTTAATATTTTGTTAAAATTCGCGTTAAATTTTTGTTAAATCAGCTCATTTTTTAACCAAT
AGGCCGAAATCGGCAAAATCCCTTATAAATCAAAAGAATAGACCGAGATAGGGT
[37 nt withheld, positions 4325-4361]
AAAGAACGTGGACTCCAACGTCAAAGG
[49 nt withheld, positions 4389-4437]
T
[91 nt withheld, positions 4439-4529]
G
[124 nt withheld, positions 4531-4654]
CAGGTGGCACTTTTCGGGGAAATGTGCGCGGAACCCCTATTTGTTTATTTTTCTAAATACATTCAAATAT
GTATCCGCTCATGAGACAATAACCCTGATAAATGCTTCAATAATATTGAAAAAGGAAGAGTCCTGAGGCG
GAAAGAACCAGCTGTGGAATGTGTGTCAGTTAGGGTGTGGAAAGTCCCCAGGCTCCCCAGCAGGCAGAAG
TATGCAAAGCATGCATCTCAATTAGTCAGCAACCAGGTGTGGAAAGTCCCCAGGCTCCCCAGCAGGCAGA
AGTATGCAAAGCATGCATCTCAATTAGTCAGCAACCATAGTCCCGCCCCTAACTCCGCCCATCCCGCCCC
TAACTCCGCCCAGTTCCGCCCATTCTCCGCCCCATGGCTGACTAATTTTTTTTATTTATGCAGAGGCCGA
GGCCGCCTCGGCCTCTGAGCTATTCCAGAAGTAGTGAGGAGGCTTTTTTGGAGGCCTAGGCTTTTGCAAA
GATCGATCAAGAGACAGGATGAGGATCGTTTCGCATGATTGAACAAGATGGATTGCACGCAGGTTCTCCG
GCCGCTTGGGTGGAGAGGCTATTCGGCTATGACTGGGCACAACAGACAATCGGCTGCTCTGATGCCGCCG
TGTTCCGGCTGTCAGCGCAGGGGCGCCCGGTTCTTTTTGTCAAGACCGACCTGTCCGGTGCCCTGAATGA
ACTGCAAGACGAGGCAGCGCGGCTATCGTGGCTGGCCACGACGGGCGTTCCTTGCGCAGCTGTGCTCGAC
GTTGTCACTGAAGCGGGAAGGGACTGGCTGCTATTGGGCGAAGTGCCGGGGCAGGATCTCCTGTCATCTC
ACCTTGCTCCTGCCGAGAAAGTATCCATCATGGCTGATGCAATGCGGCGGCTGCATACGCTTGATCCGGC
TACCTGCCCATTCGACCACCAAGCGAAACATCGCATCGAGCGAGCACGTACTCGGATGGAAGCCGGTCTT
GTCGATCAGGATGATCTGGACGAAGAGCATCAGGGGCTCGCGCCAGCCGAACTGTTCGCCAGGCTCAAGG
CGAGCATGCCCGACGGCGAGGATCTCGTCGTGACCCATGGCGATGCCTGCTTGCCGAATATCATGGTGGA
AAATGGCCGCTTTTCTGGATTCATCGACTGTGGCCGGCTGGGTGTGGCGGACCGCTATCAGGACATAGCG
TTGGCTACCCGTGATATTGCTGAAGAGCTTGGCGGCGAATGGGCTGACCGCTTCCTCGTGCTTTACGGTA
TCGCCGCTCCCGATTCGCAGCGCATCGCCTTCTATCGCCTTCTTGACGAGTTCTTCTGAGCGGGACTCTG
GGGTTCGAAATGACCGACCAAGCGACGCCCAACCTGCCATCACGAGATTTCGATTCCACCGCCGCCTTCT
ATGAAAGGTTGGGCTTCGGAATCGTTTTCCGGGACGCCGGCTGGATGATCCTCCAGCGCGGGGATCTCAT
GCTGGAGTTCTTCGCCCACCCTAGGGGGAGGCTAACTGAAACACGGAAGGAGACAATACCGGAAGGAACC
CGCGCTATGACGGCAATAAAAAGACAGAATAAAACGCACGGTGTTGGGTCGTTTGTTCATAAACGCGGGG
TTCGGTCCCAGGGCTGGCACTCTGTCGATACCCCACCGAGACCCCATTGGGGCCAATACGCCCGCGTTTC
TTCCTTTTCCCCACCCCACCCCCCAAGTTCGGGTGAAGGCCCAGGGCTCGCAGCCAACGTCGGGGCGGCA
GGCCCTGCCATAGCCTCAGGTTACTCATATATACTTTAGATTGATTTAAAACTTCATTTTTAATTTAAAA
GGATCTAGGTGAAGATCCTTTTTGATAATCTCATGACCAAAATCCCTTAACGTGAGTTTTCGTTCCACTG
AGCGTCAGACCCCGTAGAAAAGATCAAAGGATCTTCTTGAGATCCTTTTTTTCTGCGCGTAATCTGCTGC
TTGCAAACAAAAAAACCACCGCTACCAGCGGTGGTTTGTTTGCCGGATCAAGAGCTACCAACTCTTTTTC
CGAAGGTAACTGGCTTCAGCAGAGCGCAGATACCAAATACTGTCCTTCTAGTGTAGCCGTAGTTAGGCCA
CCACTTCAAGAACTCTGTAGCACCGCCTACATACCTCGCTCTGCTAATCCTGTTACCAGTGGCTGCTGCC
AGTGGCGATAAGTCGTGTCTTACCGGGTTGGACTCAAGACGATAGTTACCGGATAAGGCGCAGCGGTCGG
GCTGAACGGGGGGTTCGTGCACACAGCCCAGCTTGGAGCGAACGACCTACACCGAACTGAGATACCTACA
GCGTGAGCTATGAGAAAGCGCCACGCTTCCCGAAGGGAGAAAGGCGGACAGGTATCCGGTAAGCGGCAGG
GTCGGAACAGGAGAGCGCACGAGGGAGCTTCCAGGGGGAAACGCCTGGTATCTTTATAGTCCTGTCGGGT
TTCGCCACCTCTGACTTGAGCGTCGATTTTTGTGATGCTCGTCAGGGGGGCGGAGCCTATGGAAAAACGC
CAGCAACGCGGCCTTTTTACGGTTCCTGGCCTTTTGCTGGCCTTTTGCTCACATGTTCTTTCCTGCGTTA
TCCCCTGATTCTGTGGATAACCGTATTACCGCCATGCAT
