>Addgene plasmid #70153 | pEGFP-C1-MKLP1 S708/710A | addgene partial sequence | sequence record 128533 | EXFP-internal-F 5'-ACGACGGCAACTACAAGACC-3'
ACCGCATCGAGCTGAAGGGCATCGACTTCAAGGAGGACGGCAACATCCTGGGGCACAAGCTGGAGTACAA
CTACAACAGCCACAACGTCTATATCATGGCCGACAAGCAGAAGAACGGCATCAAGGTGAACTTCAAGATC
CGCCACAACATCGAGGACGGCAGCGTGCAGCTCGCCGACCACTACCAGCAGAACACCCCCATCGGCGACG
GCCCCGTGCTGCTGCCCGACAACCACTACCTGAGCACCCAGTCCGCCCTGAGCAAAGACCCCAACGAGAA
GCGCGATCACATGGTCCTGCTGGAGTTCGTGACCGCCGCCGGGATCACTCTCGGCATGGACGAGCTGTAC
AAGTCCGGACTCAGATCTCGAGCTCTGGGCATGGGGAAGTCAGCGAGAGCTAAGACACCCCGGAAACCTA
CCGTGAAAAAAGGGTCCCAAACGAACCTTAAAGACCCAGTTGGGGTATACTGTAGGGTGCGCCCACTGGG
CTTTCCTGATCAAGAGTGTTGCATAGAAGTGATCAATAATACAACTGTTCAGCTTCATACTCCTGAGGGC
TACAGACTCAACCGAAATGGAGACTATAAGGAGACTCAGTATTCATTTAAACAAGTATTTGGCACTCACA
CCACCCAGAAGGAACTCTTTGATGTTGTGGCTAATCCCTTGGTCAATGACCTCATTCATGGCAAAAATGG
TCTTCTTTTTACATATGGTGTGACGGGAAGTGGAAAAACTCACACAATGACTGGTTCTCCAGGGGAAGGA
GGGCTGCTTCCTCGTTGTTTGGACATGATCTTTAACAGTATAGGGTCATTTCAAGCTAAACGATATGTTT
TCAAATCTAATGATAGGAATAGTATGGATATACAGTGTGAGGTTGATG
