>Addgene plasmid #70153 | pEGFP-C1-MKLP1 S708/710A | addgene partial sequence | sequence record 128535 | pEGFP-R 5'-acctctacaaatgtggtatg-3'
GGGCCCGCGGTCATGGCTTTTTGCGCTTGGGTTGTGCATGATGCTGATATCCAGGTCCCAGCTGGGATCC
TGCTCTCATCTCCACAGCCACAGAACACCTTGTTTCTACATCGGTCCATTCAGACTCTGCACCATCTGGT
TGGGCAGGTGCTACTGTGGAAGATCTTCGTTTTCGACTACCATTTGGTGATTCTTGCTTTAAAGTCTCAA
TATCAGTAAACTGAACAGATTGTCCACCACCCCTTGTTTTATAAATATCACCCTTAATTAGTTTAGTTTC
AATCTCCCCATCGGAGGCTAGTTCCTGGTGGGTCAGCATGTACTTCTCACACTTAGCTAGTGCCTTTTCA
TTTGCAACAGATACTGTGATGGCATGAGGGACATGTGGCTGCATGACTGTTTCAGTTTGCATGTTAGAGG
CGGGCTTATGATCTACCCATCTGTCTCCTGCAGCGCGTGCTCGTCTGTGTCGGAGACGAATTGGTGGTGC
GTTCTGATCAGGTTGAAAGAGTAAAGGCACAGGTGATGGAGAAACAGATCTTTGAGTAACTTTTTCTCGA
TCTCGCTCCCGAGAGGGTCTCTCTGGCTTCTCAGTTTTAGGTTCAGTAACAATAGCCTTCAGTTGTTTCA
GCTTTTCATCTTTAACCCAGAGTTTATTCTGCATCTCCAGCTGTTTGGCTGCCACTCTACGCTCACATTC
TTTCTCCCACTTCATTGTCGTTTCTGTCACCATGCCTTGCAACCTGGCTTCTAATCTGCGTTTGTCAGAA
AACTGTCGCTGA
